Addgene plasmid #212427: pTwist-SARS-CoV-2 Spike-deltaC18 H1101D (GAC)
Purpose: Encodes SARS-CoV-2 spike H1101D for pseudovirus production
Depositing lab: Alejandro Balazs. Depositing organization: Massachusetts General Hospital. Publication: Ongoing evolution of SARS-CoV-2 drives escape from mRNA vaccine-induced humoral immunity. Roederer AL, Cao Y, Denis KS, Sheehan ML, Li CJ, Lam EC, Gregory DJ, Poznansky MC, Iafrate AJ, Canaday DH, Gravenstein S, Garcia-Beltran WF, Balazs AB. medRxiv [Preprint]. 2024 Mar 7:2024.03.05.24303815. doi: 10.1101/2024.03.05.24303815. PubMed 38496628.
Backbone
  Vector backbone: pTwist-CMV-BetaGlobin-WPRE-Neo
  Backbone manufacturer: Twist
  Vector type: Mammalian Expression
Growth in bacteria
  Bacterial resistance: Ampicillin, 100 μg/mL
  Growth temperature: 37°C
  Growth strain: DH5alpha
  Copy number: High Copy
Gene/Insert
  Gene/Insert name: SARS-CoV-2 Spike H1101D
  Species: Severe acute respiratory syndrome coronavirus 2
  Mutation: H1101D
  Entrez Gene: S (a.k.a. GU280_gp02, spike glycoprotein)
  Promoter: CAG
  Cloning method: Ligation Independent Cloning
Terms and licenses: Academic/Nonprofit Terms; Industry Terms: Not Available to Industry
Depositor comments: Please visit https://www.medrxiv.org/content/10.1101/2024.03.05.24303815v1 for medRxiv preprint.
How to cite: pTwist-SARS-CoV-2 Spike-deltaC18 H1101D (GAC) was a gift from Alejandro Balazs (Addgene plasmid # 212427 ; http://n2t.net/addgene:212427 ; RRID:Addgene_212427)
