[The description below was written by a language model from this plasmid's Addgene catalogue record and pLannotate feature annotations shown in this document.]
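Description:
pTwist-SARS-CoV-2 Spike-deltaC18 H1101D (GAC) is a mammalian expression plasmid of about 10.5 kb built on the commercial pTwist-CMV-BetaGlobin-WPRE-Neo backbone. It encodes the SARS-CoV-2 spike glycoprotein carrying the single substitution H1101D; the "(GAC)" in the name presumably denotes the codon used for the aspartate. The "deltaC18" designation indicates removal of the last 18 residues of the cytoplasmic tail, which fits the annotated spike reading frame of 3,765 nt, slightly shorter than full length. This type of truncation is commonly used to improve spike incorporation into pseudotyped particles. In bacteria the plasmid replicates from a high-copy ColE1/pUC-type origin and is selected with ampicillin through the AmpR β-lactamase gene.

The catalogue lists the promoter as CAG, but the feature table instead shows a CMV enhancer and CMV promoter elements followed by a truncated human β-globin intron. That arrangement matches the backbone name, so the two sources disagree on this point. Downstream of the spike coding sequence, a WPRE enhances transcript stability and expression, and an SV40 polyadenylation signal is annotated after it, on the opposite strand. A separate cassette with the SV40 early promoter, the neo gene and a bGH poly(A) signal allows G418 selection of mammalian cells. Short β-globin insulator elements, together with T7 and rrnG terminators, flank the units to limit transcriptional read-through.

The stated purpose is to supply spike H1101D for pseudovirus production. The associated work concerns SARS-CoV-2 evolution and escape from mRNA vaccine-induced humoral immunity, so such pseudoviruses would likely be used to test how the mutation affects antibody neutralisation.
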