Features (pLannotate 1.2.2; 21 found; start..end, strand, type, name):
      1..3765    +  CDS            S: SPIKE_SARS2 - Experimental evidence at protein level: Swiss-Prot protein existence level 1. [Spike glycoprotein]: May down-regulate host tetherin (BST2) by lysosomal degradation, thereby counteracting its antiviral activity. From Severe acute respiratory syndrome coronavirus 2 (2019-nCoV) (SARS-CoV-2).
   3839..4427    +  misc_feature   WPRE: woodchuck hepatitis virus posttranscriptional regulatory element
   4480..4601    -  polyA_signal   SV40 poly(A) signal: SV40 polyadenylation signal
   4624..4693    -  CDS            large T antigen (fragment): large T antigen from SV40 (simian virus 40)
   4716..4762    +  terminator     T7 terminator: transcription terminator for bacteriophage T7 RNA polymerase
   4792..4928    +  terminator     rrnG terminator: transcription terminator from the E. coli ribosomal RNA rrnG operon (Albrechtsen et al., 1991)
   4973..5044    +  misc_feature   3' β-globin insulator: insulator downstream of the human β-globin locus (Farrell et al., 2002)
   5089..5285    +  promoter       SV40 promoter: SV40 early promoter
   5299..6090    +  CDS            neo: KKA2_KLEPN - Also known as kan, nptII. Experimental evidence at protein level: Swiss-Prot protein existence level 1. Resistance to kanamycin, neomycin, paromomycin, ribostamycin, butirosin and gentamicin B. From Klebsiella pneumoniae.
   6104..6328    +  polyA_signal   bGH poly(A) signal: bovine growth hormone polyadenylation signal
   6524..7112    -  rep_origin     ori: high-copy-number ColE1/pMB1/pBR322/pUC origin of replication
   7284..7348    -  CDS            bla(M) (fragment): β-lactamase lacking the signal sequence; bla(M); allows cytosolic expression of β-lactamase
   7858..8718    +  CDS            AmpR: β-lactamase; bla; confers resistance to ampicillin, carbenicillin, and related antibiotics
   8731..8867    +  terminator     rrnG terminator: transcription terminator from the E. coli ribosomal RNA rrnG operon (Albrechtsen et al., 1991)
   9019..9090    +  misc_feature   5' β-globin insulator: insulator upstream of the human β-globin locus (Farrell et al., 2002)
   9095..9141    -  terminator     T7 terminator: transcription terminator for bacteriophage T7 RNA polymerase
   9159..9207    -  polyA_signal   poly(A) signal: synthetic polyadenylation signal
   9288..9591    +  enhancer       CMV enhancer: human cytomegalovirus immediate early enhancer
   9664..9681    -  promoter       CMV promoter (fragment): human cytomegalovirus (CMV) immediate early promoter
   9744..9795    +  promoter       CMVd2 promoter: truncated human cytomegalovirus (CMV) immediate early promoter that yields moderately reduced expression relative to the full-length promoter
   9929..10404   +  intron         β-globin intron: internally truncated intron from human β-globin
>Addgene plasmid #212427 | pTwist-SARS-CoV-2 Spike-deltaC18 H1101D (GAC) | addgene full sequence | sequence record 432767 | Addgene NGS Result
ATGTTTGTGTTCCTCGTTCTCCTGCCCCTCGTTTCTTCCCAATGCGTGAACCTCACAACTAGAACGCAGC
TCCCACCCGCTTACACGAACTCTTTTACTCGTGGAGTATACTATCCCGATAAAGTCTTTAGGTCCAGTGT
CCTTCATTCTACTCAAGACCTTTTCCTGCCATTCTTCTCAAATGTCACCTGGTTCCATGCTATCCACGTT
TCTGGCACCAACGGAACTAAACGATTTGATAATCCCGTCTTGCCATTTAACGATGGCGTATACTTTGCCT
CAACGGAGAAGTCCAACATTATCCGGGGATGGATATTTGGCACCACCCTGGACTCCAAGACACAGTCTCT
CCTCATTGTGAACAACGCCACCAATGTCGTCATCAAAGTCTGTGAATTTCAATTTTGTAACGATCCCTTT
CTCGGGGTTTATTATCATAAGAATAACAAGTCTTGGATGGAGTCAGAGTTCCGCGTTTACAGTTCCGCTA
ACAACTGTACTTTTGAGTACGTTTCCCAACCATTTCTCATGGATCTTGAAGGGAAGCAAGGCAACTTCAA
GAATCTCCGCGAATTTGTGTTTAAGAATATAGACGGCTACTTCAAAATTTATAGCAAGCATACCCCGATA
AATCTGGTTCGGGATCTCCCTCAAGGCTTCTCCGCGTTGGAACCCCTCGTGGACTTGCCGATTGGCATCA
ACATCACCCGGTTCCAAACCCTTCTTGCCCTTCATCGAAGCTACCTCACGCCTGGCGACAGTAGTAGTGG
TTGGACAGCGGGCGCAGCAGCCTACTATGTGGGATATTTGCAACCACGCACCTTTCTTCTCAAATATAAC
GAAAACGGAACAATTACCGATGCCGTAGACTGTGCCCTCGATCCCCTGTCCGAAACTAAATGCACACTCA
AGTCCTTCACAGTTGAGAAAGGCATATACCAAACCAGTAACTTCCGCGTCCAACCCACCGAATCCATTGT
TCGATTCCCTAACATCACCAATTTGTGTCCTTTCGGTGAAGTATTTAATGCCACTCGATTTGCATCAGTT
TATGCCTGGAATCGCAAGCGAATATCAAATTGTGTTGCAGATTATAGTGTCCTGTATAATAGCGCATCAT
TCAGCACTTTTAAGTGTTATGGGGTCAGCCCTACGAAATTGAATGACTTGTGTTTTACCAACGTTTACGC
AGATTCTTTCGTCATACGCGGCGACGAAGTCCGACAGATTGCACCGGGGCAAACCGGAAAGATAGCAGAC
TATAATTATAAGTTGCCGGATGACTTCACCGGCTGCGTTATAGCATGGAACTCCAATAATCTCGATTCAA
AAGTCGGCGGCAACTATAATTATCTTTACCGCCTGTTTCGCAAGTCAAATCTGAAGCCCTTTGAACGTGA
CATCTCCACCGAAATTTATCAAGCTGGCAGCACCCCATGTAATGGAGTGGAAGGGTTTAACTGTTATTTT
CCCCTTCAATCATACGGATTTCAACCAACAAATGGGGTGGGCTATCAACCATATCGGGTGGTAGTCTTGA
GCTTTGAGCTGCTCCACGCACCGGCTACAGTTTGCGGACCGAAGAAAAGCACTAACCTGGTGAAGAATAA
ATGTGTGAACTTCAACTTTAATGGGCTCACCGGAACAGGGGTGCTGACAGAATCAAACAAGAAATTTCTC
CCTTTTCAACAATTTGGTAGAGACATTGCCGATACCACAGATGCCGTCCGCGATCCGCAAACACTGGAAA
TCCTCGATATAACACCCTGTAGCTTCGGCGGGGTCAGCGTGATAACTCCCGGAACGAACACATCCAACCA
AGTGGCTGTCCTGTATCAAGATGTCAACTGTACCGAAGTCCCTGTGGCGATACACGCCGACCAACTGACA
CCCACCTGGAGAGTCTACTCAACAGGTTCCAATGTCTTTCAAACTAGAGCGGGTTGTCTCATTGGCGCTG
AGCATGTCAATAATTCATACGAATGTGATATTCCTATTGGGGCAGGAATCTGTGCGTCTTATCAAACTCA
AACGAACTCACCACGGCGCGCTCGCTCAGTAGCCAGCCAGTCCATAATCGCCTATACCATGAGTCTCGGG
GCTGAGAACTCCGTGGCTTATTCAAACAATTCCATCGCAATCCCAACTAACTTTACCATTAGCGTTACCA
CGGAAATCTTGCCCGTCAGCATGACTAAGACGAGCGTAGACTGTACGATGTATATCTGTGGGGATTCCAC
CGAGTGTAGCAACCTCTTGCTTCAATACGGGTCTTTCTGTACTCAACTCAACCGAGCATTGACCGGAATT
GCGGTCGAACAAGACAAGAATACCCAAGAGGTGTTCGCACAAGTAAAGCAAATATACAAAACGCCGCCAA
TCAAAGATTTTGGCGGGTTTAATTTTAGCCAAATACTGCCAGACCCATCTAAGCCTTCAAAACGCAGCTT
TATCGAGGATCTGCTGTTCAACAAAGTTACGTTGGCTGACGCGGGTTTCATTAAGCAGTATGGGGATTGT
TTGGGAGACATTGCGGCCCGCGACCTTATCTGTGCTCAAAAATTCAATGGGTTGACAGTTCTGCCCCCTC
TGCTCACTGATGAGATGATTGCACAGTATACATCAGCATTGTTGGCAGGAACCATTACATCCGGCTGGAC
TTTTGGCGCGGGTGCGGCCCTTCAAATACCTTTCGCTATGCAAATGGCTTACAGATTCAATGGGATTGGT
GTCACGCAAAATGTATTGTATGAAAATCAGAAGCTGATCGCTAATCAATTTAACAGCGCGATTGGCAAGA
TCCAAGATTCACTGTCAAGCACAGCGTCCGCCCTCGGCAAACTCCAAGATGTTGTGAATCAAAACGCCCA
GGCCCTGAATACCCTCGTGAAGCAACTGAGTTCTAACTTCGGCGCAATCTCCAGCGTCCTCAACGACATA
TTGTCCAGACTTGATAAGGTGGAAGCCGAGGTGCAAATTGATCGGCTCATCACAGGCAGGCTCCAGTCAC
TCCAAACTTATGTGACACAACAGTTGATCCGGGCTGCTGAGATACGAGCAAGCGCCAACCTGGCCGCCAC
TAAAATGTCAGAGTGCGTGCTCGGGCAGTCCAAACGGGTTGACTTTTGTGGCAAGGGCTATCACTTGATG
TCCTTCCCCCAATCCGCCCCACATGGAGTGGTCTTTCTCCACGTCACTTATGTCCCTGCTCAAGAGAAGA
ACTTTACGACAGCTCCAGCAATCTGTCACGATGGCAAAGCGCACTTTCCCAGGGAAGGCGTTTTCGTCAG
TAATGGCACGGACTGGTTTGTGACCCAAAGGAATTTCTATGAACCCCAAATCATAACCACTGACAATACA
TTTGTCTCAGGCAACTGTGATGTGGTCATTGGGATCGTGAACAACACGGTATATGATCCCCTGCAACCCG
AGTTGGATAGCTTCAAAGAGGAATTGGATAAATACTTTAAGAATCATACTTCACCCGATGTTGATCTCGG
GGACATATCAGGAATAAATGCAAGTGTCGTCAACATTCAGAAAGAGATTGATCGCCTTAATGAGGTCGCC
AAGAACTTGAATGAATCTTTGATCGACTTGCAAGAACTGGGCAAATACGAACAATATATTAAATGGCCCT
GGTACATTTGGTTGGGCTTTATCGCCGGACTTATAGCTATCGTTATGGTCACAATTATGTTGTGCTGTAT
GACTAGCTGTTGTTCCTGCTTGAAAGGATGTTGCAGTTGCGGATCTTGTTGTAAATAAAGGATCCTCTAG
AAGTTGTCTCCTCCTGCACTGACTGACTGATACAATCGATTTCTGGATCCGCAGGCCTAATCAACCTCTG
GATTACAAAATTTGTGAAAGATTGACTGGTATTCTTAACTATGTTGCTCCTTTTACGCTATGTGGATACG
CTGCTTTAATGCCTTTGTATCATGCTATTGCTTCCCGTATGGCTTTCATTTTCTCCTCCTTGTATAAATC
CTGGTTGCTGTCTCTTTATGAGGAGTTGTGGCCCGTTGTCAGGCAACGTGGCGTGGTGTGCACTGTGTTT
GCTGACGCAACCCCCACTGGTTGGGGCATTGCCACCACCTGTCAGCTCCTTTCCGGGACTTTCGCTTTCC
CCCTCCCTATTGCCACGGCGGAACTCATCGCCGCCTGCCTTGCCCGCTGCTGGACAGGGGCTCGGCTGTT
GGGCACTGACAATTCCGTGGTGTTGTCGGGGAAGCTGACGTCCTTTCCATGGCTGCTCGCCTGTGTTGCC
ACCTGGATTCTGCGCGGGACGTCCTTCTGCTACGTCCCTTCGGCCCTCAATCCAGCGGACCTTCCTTCCC
GCGGCCTGCTGCCGGCTCTGCGGCCTCTTCCGCGTCTTCGCCTTCGCCCTCAGACGAGTCGGATCTCCCT
TTGGGCCGCCTCCCCGCCTGTCTAGCTTGACTGACTGAGATACAGCGTACCTTCAGCTCACAGACATGAT
AAGATACATTGATGAGTTTGGACAAACCACAACTAGAATGCAGTGAAAAAAATGCTTTATTTGTGAAATT
TGTGATGCTATTGCTTTATTTGTAACCATTATAAGCTGCAATAAACAAGTTAACAACAACAATTGCATTC
ATTTTATGTTTCAGGTTCAGGGGGAGGTGTGGGAGGTTTTTTAAAGCAAGTAAAACCTCTACAAATGTGG
TATTGGCCCATCTCTATCGGTATCGTAGCATAACCCCTTGGGGCCTCTAAACGGGTCTTGAGGGGTTTTT
TGTGCCCCTCGGGCCGGATTGCTATCTACCGGCATTGGCGCAGAAAAAAATGCCTGATGCGACGCTGCGC
GTCTTATACTCCCACATATGCCAGATTCAGCAACGGATACGGCTTCCCCAACTTGCCCACTTCCATACGT
GTCCTCCTTACCAGAAATTTATCCTTAAGGTCGTCAGCTATCCTGCAGGCGATCTCTCGATTTCGATCAA
GACATTCCTTTAATGGTCTTTTCTGGACACCACTAGGGGTCAGAAGTAGTTCATCAAACTTTCTTCCCTC
CCTAATCTCATTGGTTACCTTGGGCTATCGAAACTTAATTAAGCGATCTGCATCTCAATTAGTCAGCAAC
CATAGTCCCGCCCCTAACTCCGCCCATCCCGCCCCTAACTCCGCCCAGTTCCGCCCATTCTCCGCCCCAT
CGCTGACTAATTTTTTTTATTTATGCAGAGGCCGAGGCCGCCTCGGCCTCTGAGCTATTCCAGAAGTAGT
GAGGAGGCTTTTTTGGAGGCCTAGGCTTTTGCAAAGGAGGTAGCCAACATGATTGAACAAGATGGATTGC
ACGCAGGTTCTCCCGCCGCTTGGGTGGAGAGGCTATTCGGCTATGACTGGGCACAACAGACAATCGGCTG
CTCTGATGCCGCCGTGTTCCGGCTGTCAGCGCAGGGGCGCCCGGTTCTTTTTGTCAAGACCGACCTGTCC
GGTGCCCTGAATGAACTCCAGGACGAGGCAGCGCGGCTATCGTGGCTGGCCACGACGGGCGTTCCTTGCG
CAGCTGTGCTCGACGTTGTCACTGAAGCGGGAAGGGACTGGCTGCTATTGGGCGAAGTGCCGGGGCAGGA
TCTCCTGTCATCTCACCTTGCTCCTGCCGAGAAAGTATCCATCATGGCTGATGCAATGCGGCGGCTGCAT
ACGCTTGATCCGGCTACCTGCCCATTCGACCACCAAGCGAAACATCGCATCGAGCGAGCACGTACTCGGA
TGGAAGCCGGTCTTGTCGATCAGGATGATCTGGACGAAGAGCATCAGGGGCTCGCGCCAGCCGAACTGTT
CGCCAGGCTCAAGGCGCGGATGCCCGACGGCGAGGATCTCGTCGTGACCCACGGCGATGCCTGCTTGCCG
AATATCATGGTGGAAAATGGCCGCTTTTCTGGATTCATCGACTGTGGCCGGCTGGGTGTGGCGGACCGCT
ATCAGGACATAGCGTTGGCTACCCGTGATATTGCTGAAGAGCTTGGCGGCGAATGGGCTGACCGCTTCCT
CGTGCTTTACGGTATCGCCGCTCCCGATTCGCAGCGCATCGCCTTCTATCGCCTTCTTGACGAGTTCTTC
TAGTATGTAAGCCCTGTGCCTTCTAGTTGCCAGCCATCTGTTGTTTGCCCCTCCCCCGTGCCTTCCTTGA
CCCTGGAAGGTGCCACTCCCACTGTCCTTTCCTAATAAAATGAGGAAATTGCATCGCATTGTCTGAGTAG
GTGTCATTCTATTCTGGGGGGTGGGGTGGGGCAGGACAGCAAGGGGGAGGATTGGGAAGACAATAGCAGG
CATGCTGGGGATGCGGTGGGCTCTATGGTTAATTAACCAGTCAAGTCAGCTACTTGGCGAGATCGACTTG
TCTGGGTTTCGACTACGCTCAGAATTGCGTCAGTCAAGTTCGATCTGGTCCTTGCTATTGCACCCGTTCT
CCGATTACGAGTTTCATTTAAATCATGTGAGCAAAAGGCCAGCAAAAGGCCAGGAACCGTAAAAAGGCCG
CGTTGCTGGCGTTTTTCCATAGGCTCCGCCCCCCTGACGAGCATCACAAAAATCGACGCTCAAGTCAGAG
GTGGCGAAACCCGACAGGACTATAAAGATACCAGGCGTTTCCCCCTGGAAGCTCCCTCGTGCGCTCTCCT
GTTCCGACCCTGCCGCTTACCGGATACCTGTCCGCCTTTCTCCCTTCGGGAAGCGTGGCGCTTTCTCATA
GCTCACGCTGTAGGTATCTCAGTTCGGTGTAGGTCGTTCGCTCCAAGCTGGGCTGTGTGCACGAACCCCC
CGTTCAGCCCGACCGCTGCGCCTTATCCGGTAACTATCGTCTTGAGTCCAACCCGGTAAGACACGACTTA
TCGCCACTGGCAGCAGCCACTGGTAACAGGATTAGCAGAGCGAGGTATGTAGGCGGTGCTACAGAGTTCT
TGAAGTGGTGGCCTAACTACGGCTACACTAGAAGAACAGTATTTGGTATCTGCGCTCTGCTGAAGCCAGT
TACCTTCGGAAAAAGAGTTGGTAGCTCTTGATCCGGCAAACAAACCACCGCTGGTAGCGGTGGTTTTTTT
GTTTGCAAGCAGCAGATTACGCGCAGAAAAAAAGGATCTCAAGAAGATCCTTTGATCTTTTCTACGGGGT
CTGACGCTCAGTGGAACGAAAACTCACGTTAAGGGATTTTGGTCATGAGATTATCAAAAAGGATCTTCAC
CTAGATCCTTTTAAATTAAAAATGAAGTTTTAAATCAATCTAAAGTATATATGAGTAAACTTGGTCTGAC
AGTTACCAATGCTTAATCAGTGAGGCACCTATCTCAGCGATCTGTCTATTTCGTTCATCCATAGTTGCAT
TTAAATTTCCGAACTCTCCAAGGCCCTCGTCGGAAAATCTTCAAACCTTTCGTCCGATCCATCTTGCAGG
CTACCTCTCGAACGAACTATCGCAAGTCTCTTGGCCGGCCTTGCGCCTTGGCTATTGCTTGGCAGCGCCT
ATCGCCAGGTATTACTCCAATCCCGAATATCCGAGATCGGGATCACCCGAGAGAAGTTCAACCTACATCC
TCAATCCCGATCTATCCGAGATCCGAGGAATATCGAAATCGGGGCGCGCCTGGTGTACCGAGAACGATCC
TCTCAGTGCGAGTCTCGACGATCCATATCGTTGCTTGGCAGTCAGCCAGTCGGAATCCAGCTTGGGACCC
AGGAAGTCCAATCGTCAGATATTGTACTCAAGCCTGGTCACGGCAGCGTACCGATCTGTTTAAACCTAGA
TATTGATAGTCTGATCGGTCAACGTATAATCGAGTCCTAGCTTTTGCAAACATCTATCAAGAGACAGGAT
CAGCAGGAGGCTTTCGCATGAGTATTCAACATTTCCGTGTCGCCCTTATTCCCTTTTTTGCGGCATTTTG
CCTTCCTGTTTTTGCTCACCCAGAAACGCTGGTGAAAGTAAAAGATGCTGAAGATCAGTTGGGTGCGCGA
GTGGGTTACATCGAACTGGATCTCAACAGCGGTAAGATCCTTGAGAGTTTTCGCCCCGAAGAACGCTTTC
CAATGATGAGCACTTTTAAAGTTCTGCTATGTGGCGCGGTATTATCCCGTATTGACGCCGGGCAAGAGCA
ACTCGGTCGCCGCATACACTATTCTCAGAATGACTTGGTTGAGTATTCACCAGTCACAGAAAAGCATCTT
ACGGATGGCATGACAGTAAGAGAATTATGCAGTGCTGCCATAACCATGAGTGATAACACTGCGGCCAACT
TACTTCTGACAACGATTGGAGGACCGAAGGAGCTAACCGCTTTTTTGCACAACATGGGGGATCATGTAAC
TCGCCTTGATCGTTGGGAACCGGAGCTGAATGAAGCCATACCAAACGACGAGCGTGACACCACGATGCCT
GTAGCAATGGCAACAACCTTGCGTAAACTATTAACTGGCGAACTACTTACTCTAGCTTCCCGGCAACAGT
TGATAGACTGGATGGAGGCGGATAAAGTTGCAGGACCACTTCTGCGCTCGGCCCTTCCGGCTGGCTGGTT
TATTGCTGATAAATCTGGAGCCGGTGAGCGTGGGTCTCGCGGTATCATTGCAGCACTGGGGCCAGATGGT
AAGCCCTCCCGTATCGTAGTTATCTACACGACGGGGAGTCAGGCAACTATGGATGAACGAAATAGACAGA
TCGCTGAGATAGGTGCCTCACTGATTAAGCATTGGTAACCGATTCTAGGTGCATTGGCGCAGAAAAAAAT
GCCTGATGCGACGCTGCGCGTCTTATACTCCCACATATGCCAGATTCAGCAACGGATACGGCTTCCCCAA
CTTGCCCACTTCCATACGTGTCCTCCTTACCAGAAATTTATCCTTAAGATCCCGAATCGTTTAAACTCGA
CTCTGGCTCTATCGAATCTCCGTCGTTTCGAGCTTACGCGAACAGCCGTGGCGCTCATTTGCTCGTCGGG
CATCGAATCTCGTCAGCTATCGTCAGCTTACCTTTTTGGCAGCGATCGCGGCTCCCGACATCTTGGACCA
TTAGCTCCACAGGTATCTTCTTCCCTCTAGTGGTCATAACAGCAGCTTCAGCTACCTCTCAATTCAAAAA
ACCCCTCAAGACCCGTTTAGAGGCCCCAAGGGGTTATGCTATCAATCGTTGCGTTACACACACAAAAAAC
CAACACACATCCATCTTCGATGGATAGCGATTTTATTATCTAACTGCTGATCGAGTGTAGCCAGATCTAG
TAATCAATTACGGGGTCATTAGTTCATAGCCCATATATGGAGTTCCGCGTTACATAACTTACGGTAAATG
GCCCGCCTGGCTGACCGCCCAACGACCCCCGCCCATTGACGTCAATAATGACGTATGTTCCCATAGTAAC
GCCAATAGGGACTTTCCATTGACGTCAATGGGTGGAGTATTTACGGTAAACTGCCCACTTGGCAGTACAT
CAAGTGTATCATATGCCAAGTACGCCCCCTATTGACGTCAATGACGGTAAATGGCCCGCCTGGCATTATG
CCCAGTACATGACCTTATGGGACTTTCCTACTTGGCAGTACATCTACGTATTAGTCATCGCTATTACCAT
GCTGATGCGGTTTTGGCAGTACATCAATGGGCGTGGATAGCGGTTTGACTCACGGGGATTTCCAAGTCTC
CACCCCATTGACGTCAATGGGAGTTTGTTTTGGCACCAAAATCAACGGGACTTTCCAAAATGTCGTAACA
ACTCCGCCCCATTGACGCAAATGGGCGGTAGGCGTGTACGGTGGGAGGTCTATATAAGCAGAGCTGGTTT
AGTGAACCGTCAGATCGCCTGGAGACGCCATCCACGCTGTTTTGACCTCCATAGAAGACACCGGGACCGA
TCCAGCCTCCCCTCGAAGCTTACATGTGGTACCGAGCTCGGATCCTGAGAACTTCAGGGTGAGTCTATGG
GACCCTTGATGTTTTCTTTCCCCTTCTTTTCTATGGTTAAGTTCATGTCATAGGAAGGGGAGAAGTAACA
GGGTACACATATTGACCAAATCAGGGTAATTTTGCATTTGTAATTTTAAAAAATGCTTTCTTCTTTTAAT
ATACTTTTTTGTTTATCTTATTTCTAATACTTTCCCTAATCTCTTTCTTTCAGGGCAATAATGATACAAT
GTATCATGCCTCTTTGCACCATTCTAAAGAATAACAGTGATAATTTCTGGGTTAAGGCAATAGCAATATT
TCTGCATATAAATATTTCTGCATATAAATTGTAACTGATGTAAGAGGTTTCATATTGCTAATAGCAGCTA
CAATCCAGCTACCATTCTGCTTTTATTTTATGGTTGGGATAAGGCTGGATTATTCTGAGTCCAAGCTAGG
CCCTTTTGCTAATCATGTTCATACCTCTTATCTTCCTCCCACAGCTCCTGGGCAACGTGCTGGTCTGTGT
GCTGGCCCATCACTTTGGCAAAGGCGGCCGCC
